Addgene plasmid #187978: GFAP-Arclight
Purpose: Expresses the fluorescent voltage indicator Arclight under the GFAP promoter
Depositing lab: Chris Dulla. Depositing organization: Tufts University. Publication: Neuronal activity drives pathway-specific depolarization of peripheral astrocyte processes. Armbruster M, Naskar S, Garcia JP, Sommer M, Kim E, Adam Y, Haydon PG, Boyden ES, Cohen AE, Dulla CG. Nat Neurosci. 2022 May;25(5):607-616. doi: 10.1038/s41593-022-01049-x. Epub 2022 Apr 28. PubMed 35484406.
Backbone
  Vector backbone: AAV Vector Biolabs
  Vector type: AAV
Growth in bacteria
  Bacterial resistance: Ampicillin, 100 μg/mL
  Growth temperature: 37°C
  Growth strain: NEB Stable
  Copy number: High Copy
Gene/Insert
  Gene/Insert name: Arclight A242
Terms and licenses: Academic/Nonprofit Terms; Industry Terms: Not Available to Industry
How to cite: GFAP-Arclight was a gift from Chris Dulla (Addgene plasmid # 187978 ; http://n2t.net/addgene:187978 ; RRID:Addgene_187978)
