[The description below was written by a language model from this plasmid's Addgene catalogue record and pLannotate feature annotations shown in this document.]
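Description:
GFAP-Arclight is an adeno-associated virus (AAV) transfer plasmid of about 6.2 kb, built on a commercial AAV backbone, that expresses the genetically encoded fluorescent voltage indicator Arclight A242 from a GFAP promoter. It is propagated in E. coli as a high-copy plasmid through a ColE1/pUC-type origin and is selected with ampicillin via the β-lactamase gene and its own promoter. An f1 phage origin is also present. The record lists a recombination-deficient growth strain, which fits the need to keep the repeat-rich AAV inverted terminal repeats intact.

The expression cassette sits between AAV2 ITRs, which are the cis elements needed for replication and packaging of the genome into AAV particles. The right ITR is annotated in full, while the left one is detected only as two short fragments. The automated annotation does not label the GFAP promoter or the voltage-sensing portion of Arclight, so the region upstream of the first coding feature is unannotated, and the promoter identity comes from the catalogue entry. What is annotated is a superecliptic pHluorin fragment. This matches Arclight's design, in which a pHluorin-derived fluorescent protein is fused to a voltage-sensing domain so that membrane potential changes alter fluorescence. Downstream lie a V5 epitope tag sequence (whether it is in frame with the indicator is not stated), a WPRE to boost transcript stability and expression, and a bovine growth hormone polyadenylation signal. The short T7 and SV40 promoter fragments appear to be vector remnants.

The GFAP promoter is commonly used for astrocyte-directed expression, and the associated publication concerns depolarization of astrocyte processes, so the construct serves for AAV-mediated optical voltage imaging in astrocytes.
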