Features (pLannotate 1.2.2; 16 found; start..end, strand, type, name):
     12..39      +  repeat_region  AAV2 ITR (fragment): inverted terminal repeat of adeno-associated virus serotype 2 inverted
     68..95      +  repeat_region  AAV2 ITR (fragment): inverted terminal repeat of adeno-associated virus serotype 2 inverted
   1667..2381    +  CDS            superecliptic pHluorin (fragment): pH-sensitive mutant of green fluorescent protein (Ng et al., 2002) excited strongly by blue light at neutral pH but minimally fluorescent at acidic pH
   2391..2408    -  promoter       T7 promoter (fragment): promoter for bacteriophage T7 RNA polymerase
   2454..2495    +  CDS            V5 tag: epitope tag from simian virus 5
   2513..3101    +  misc_feature   WPRE: woodchuck hepatitis virus posttranscriptional regulatory element
   3172..3396    +  polyA_signal   bGH poly(A) signal: bovine growth hormone polyadenylation signal
   3400..3418    +  promoter       SV40 promoter (fragment): SV40 enhancer and early promoter
   3481..3621    +  repeat_region  AAV2 ITR: inverted terminal repeat of adeno-associated virus serotype 2 inverted
   3626..3677    -  misc_feature   bom (fragment): basis of mobility region from pBR322
   3696..4151    +  rep_origin     f1 ori (sequence partly withheld): f1 bacteriophage origin of replication; arrow indicates direction of (+) strand synthesis
   4152..4201    -  misc_feature   bom (fragment): basis of mobility region from pBR322
   4303..4338    -  CDS            rop (fragment): Rop protein, which maintains plasmids at low copy number; rop
   4433..4537    +  promoter       AmpR promoter: bla
   4538..5398    +  CDS            AmpR: β-lactamase; bla; confers resistance to ampicillin, carbenicillin, and related antibiotics
   5569..6157    +  rep_origin     ori: high-copy-number ColE1/pMB1/pBR322/pUC origin of replication
>Addgene plasmid #187978 | GFAP-Arclight | addgene full sequence | sequence record 369489 | Addgene NGS Result
CCTGCAGGCAGCTGCGCGCTCGCTCGCTCACTGAGGCCGCCCGGGCGTCGGGCGACCTTTGGTCGCCCGG
CCTCAGTGAGCGAGCGAGCGCGCAGAGAGGGAGTGGCCAACTCCATCACTAGGGGTTCCTGCGGCAATTC
AGTCGATAACTATAACGGTCCTAAGGTAGCGATTTAAATACGCGCTCTCTTAAGGTAGCCCCGGGACGCG
TCAATTGAGAACATATCCTGGTGTGGAGTAGGGGACGCTGCTCTGACAGAGGCTCGGGGGCCTGAGCTGG
CTCTGTGAGCTGGGGAGGAGGCAGACAGCCAGGCCTTGTCTGCAAGCAGACCTGGCAGCATTGGGCTGGC
CGCCCCCCAGGGCCTCCTCTTCATGCCCAGTGAATGACTCACCTTGGCACAGACACAATGTTCGGGGTGG
GCACAGTGCCTGCTTCCCGCCGCACCCCAGCCCCCCTCAAATGCCTTCCGAGAAGCCCATTGAGCAGGGG
GCTTGCATTGCACCCCAGCCTGACAGCCTGGCATCTTGGGATAAAAGCAGCACAGCCCCCTAGGGGCTGC
CCTTGCTGTGTGGCGCCACCGGCGGTGGAGAACAAGGCTCTATTCAGCCTGTGCCCAGGAAAGGGGATCA
GGGGATGCCCAGGCATGGACAGTGGGTGGCAGGGGGGGAGAGGAGGGCTGTCTGCTTCCCAGAAGTCCAA
GGACACAAATGGGTGAGGGGACTGGAGGGGAGCTCTCCCCATAGCTGGGCTGCGGCCCAACCCCACCCCC
TCAGGCTATGCCAGGGGGTGTTGCCAGGGGCACCCGGGCATCGCCAGTCTAGCCCACTCCTTCATAAAGC
CCTCGCATCCCAGGAGCGAGCAGAGCCAGAGCAGGTTGGAGAGGAGACGCATCACCTCCGCTGCTCGCCG
CTAGCGTTTAAACTTAAGCTTATGGAGGGATTCGACGGTTCAGATTTTAGTCCTCCAGCTGATTTAGTTG
GCGTTGACGGTGCAGTCATGCGGAACGTCGTTGACGTCACGATAAATGGTGACGTCACTGCTCCGCCGAA
AGCTGCGCCAAGAAAAAGTGAATCGGTAAAGAAAGTTCATTGGAATGATGTAGACCAAGGACCGAGTGAA
AAACCAGAGACAAGACAGGAGGAACGAATAGATATACCCGAGATTTCAGGTCTATGGTGGGGCGAGAATG
AACATGGAGTGGACGATGGGAGAATGGAGATACCTACTACTGGTGTAGGTCGCGTCCAGTTTCGTGTCCG
AGCAGTGATTGATCATCTAGGGATGCGAGTCTTTGGAGTCTTCCTAATTTTCTTGGACATCATCCTCATG
ATCATTGATCTCAGTCTTCCAGGAAAAAGTGAATCTTCACAATCCTTTTATGACGGGATGGCTTTGGCTC
TTTCTTGTTATTTCATGCTGGATTTAGGATTAAGGATATTTGCCTACGGGCCCAAGAATTTCTTCACCAA
CCCCTGGGAGGTTGCTGATGGTTTGATTATCGTTGTCACATTCGTCGTCACGATATTTTACACTGTGTTA
GATGAATACGTGCAAGAAACAGGAGCCGATGGTTTGGGGCAATTGGTTGTGTTGGCCCGTTTGCTGCGTG
TGGTTCGATTAGCAAGAATATTTTATTCCCACCAACAAATGAAGGCTGGGGATCCCATGAGTAAAGGAGA
AGAACTTTTCACTGGAGTTGTCCCAATTCTTGTTGAATTAGATGGTGATGTTAATGGGCACAAATTTTCT
GTCAGTGGAGAGGGTGAAGGTGATGCAACATACGGAAAACTTACCCTTAAATTTATTTGCACTACTGGAA
AACTACCTGTTCCATGGCCAACACTTGTCACTACTTTAACTTATGGTGTTCAATGCTTTTCAAGATACCC
AGATCATATGAAACGGCATGACTTTTTCAAGAGTGCCATGCCCGAAGGTTATGTACAGGAAAGAACTATA
TTTTTCAAAGATGACGGGAACTACAAGACACGTGCTGAAGTCAAGTTTGAAGGTGATACCCTTGTTAATA
GAATCGAGTTAAAAGGTATTGATTTTAAAGAAGATGGAAACATTCTTGGACACAAATTGGAATACAACTA
TAACGATCACCAGGTGTACATCATGGCAGACAAACAAAAGAATGGAATCAAAGCTAACTTCAAAATTAGA
CACAACATTGAAGATGGAGGCGTTCAACTAGCAGACCATTATCAACAAAATACTCCAATTGGCGATGGGC
CCGTCCTTTTACCAGACAACCATTACCTGTTTACAACTTCTACTCTTTCGAAAGATCCCAACGAAAAGAG
AGACCACATGGTCCTTCTTGAGTTTGTAACAGCTGATGGGATTACACATGGCATGGATGAACTATACAAA
TGATCTAGAACTATAGTGAGTCGTATTACATCCAGCACAGTGGCGGCCGCTCGAGTCTAGAGGGCCCTTC
GAAGGTAAGCCTATCCCTAACCCTCTCCTCGGTCTCGATTCTACGCGTACCGGTTAATCGATAATCAACC
TCTGGATTACAAAATTTGTGAAAGATTGACTGGTATTCTTAACTATGTTGCTCCTTTTACGCTATGTGGA
TACGCTGCTTTAATGCCTTTGTATCATGCTATTGCTTCCCGTATGGCTTTCATTTTCTCCTCCTTGTATA
AATCCTGGTTGCTGTCTCTTTATGAGGAGTTGTGGCCCGTTGTCAGGCAACGTGGCGTGGTGTGCACTGT
GTTTGCTGACGCAACCCCCACTGGTTGGGGCATTGCCACCACCTGTCAGCTCCTTTCCGGGACTTTCGCT
TTCCCCCTCCCTATTGCCACGGCGGAACTCATCGCCGCCTGCCTTGCCCGCTGCTGGACAGGGGCTCGGC
TGTTGGGCACTGACAATTCCGTGGTGTTGTCGGGGAAATCATCGTCCTTTCCTTGGCTGCTCGCCTGTGT
TGCCACCTGGATTCTGCGCGGGACGTCCTTCTGCTACGTCCCTTCGGCCCTCAATCCAGCGGACCTTCCT
TCCCGCGGCCTGCTGCCGGCTCTGCGGCCTCTTCCGCGTCTTCGCCTTCGCCCTCAGACGAGTCGGATCT
CCCTTTGGGCCGCCTCCCCGCATCGAAACCCGCTGATCAGCCGGTCATCATCACCATCACCATTGAGTTT
AAACCCGCTGATCAGCCTCGACTGTGCCTTCTAGTTGCCAGCCATCTGTTGTTTGCCCCTCCCCCGTGCC
TTCCTTGACCCTGGAAGGTGCCACTCCCACTGTCCTTTCCTAATAAAATGAGGAAATTGCATCGCATTGT
CTGAGTAGGTGTCATTCTATTCTGGGGGGTGGGGTGGGGCAGGACAGCAAGGGGGAGGATTGGGAAGACA
ATAGCAGGCATGCTGGGGATGCGGTGGGCTCTATGGCTTCTGAGGCGGAAAGAACCAGATCCTCTCTTAA
GGTAGCATCGAGATTTAAATTAGGGATAACAGGGTAATGGCGCGGGCCGCAGGAACCCCTAGTGATGGAG
TTGGCCACTCCCTCTCTGCGCGCTCGCTCGCTCACTGAGGCCGGGCGACCAAAGGTCGCCCGACGCCCGG
GCTTTGCCCGGGCGGCCTCAGTGAGCGAGCGAGCGCGCAGCTGCCTGCAGGGGCGCCTGATGCGGTATTT
TCTCCTTACGCATCTGTGCGGTATTTCACACCGCATA
[95 nt withheld, positions 3678-3772]
T
[46 nt withheld, positions 3774-3819]
C
[141 nt withheld, positions 3821-3961]
CCTTTGACGTTGGAGTCCACGTTCTTT
[37 nt withheld, positions 3989-4025]
ACTCTATCTCGGGCTATTCTTTTGATTTATAAGGGATTTTGCCGATTTCGGTCTATTGGTTAAAAAATGA
GCTGATTTAACAAAAATTTAACGCGAATTTTAACAAAATATTAACGTTTACAATTTTATGGTGCACTCTC
AGTACAATCTGCTCTGATGCCGCATAGTTAAGCCAGCCCCGACACCCGCCAACACCCGCTGACGCGCCCT
GACGGGCTTGTCTGCTCCCGGCATCCGCTTACAGACAAGCTGTGACCGTCTCCGGGAGCTGCATGTGTCA
GAGGTTTTCACCGTCATCACCGAAACGCGCGAGACGAAAGGGCCTCGTGATACGCCTATTTTTATAGGTT
AATGTCATGATAATAATGGTTTCTTAGACGTCAGGTGGCACTTTTCGGGGAAATGTGCGCGGAACCCCTA
TTTGTTTATTTTTCTAAATACATTCAAATATGTATCCGCTCATGAGACAATAACCCTGATAAATGCTTCA
ATAATATTGAAAAAGGAAGAGTATGAGTATTCAACATTTCCGTGTCGCCCTTATTCCCTTTTTTGCGGCA
TTTTGCCTTCCTGTTTTTGCTCACCCAGAAACGCTGGTGAAAGTAAAAGATGCTGAAGATCAGTTGGGTG
CACGAGTGGGTTACATCGAACTGGATCTCAACAGCGGTAAGATCCTTGAGAGTTTTCGCCCCGAAGAACG
TTTTCCAATGATGAGCACTTTTAAAGTTCTGCTATGTGGCGCGGTATTATCCCGTATTGACGCCGGGCAA
GAGCAACTCGGTCGCCGCATACACTATTCTCAGAATGACTTGGTTGAGTACTCACCAGTCACAGAAAAGC
ATCTTACGGATGGCATGACAGTAAGAGAATTATGCAGTGCTGCCATAACCATGAGTGATAACACTGCGGC
CAACTTACTTCTGACAACGATCGGAGGACCGAAGGAGCTAACCGCTTTTTTGCACAACATGGGGGATCAT
GTAACTCGCCTTGATCGTTGGGAACCGGAGCTGAATGAAGCCATACCAAACGACGAGCGTGACACCACGA
TGCCTGTAGCAATGGCAACAACGTTGCGCAAACTATTAACTGGCGAACTACTTACTCTAGCTTCCCGGCA
ACAATTAATAGACTGGATGGAGGCGGATAAAGTTGCAGGACCACTTCTGCGCTCGGCCCTTCCGGCTGGC
TGGTTTATTGCTGATAAATCTGGAGCCGGTGAGCGTGGGTCTCGCGGTATCATTGCAGCACTGGGGCCAG
ATGGTAAGCCCTCCCGTATCGTAGTTATCTACACGACGGGGAGTCAGGCAACTATGGATGAACGAAATAG
ACAGATCGCTGAGATAGGTGCCTCACTGATTAAGCATTGGTAACTGTCAGACCAAGTTTACTCATATATA
CTTTAGATTGATTTAAAACTTCATTTTTAATTTAAAAGGATCTAGGTGAAGATCCTTTTTGATAATCTCA
TGACCAAAATCCCTTAACGTGAGTTTTCGTTCCACTGAGCGTCAGACCCCGTAGAAAAGATCAAAGGATC
TTCTTGAGATCCTTTTTTTCTGCGCGTAATCTGCTGCTTGCAAACAAAAAAACCACCGCTACCAGCGGTG
GTTTGTTTGCCGGATCAAGAGCTACCAACTCTTTTTCCGAAGGTAACTGGCTTCAGCAGAGCGCAGATAC
CAAATACTGTTCTTCTAGTGTAGCCGTAGTTAGGCCACCACTTCAAGAACTCTGTAGCACCGCCTACATA
CCTCGCTCTGCTAATCCTGTTACCAGTGGCTGCTGCCAGTGGCGATAAGTCGTGTCTTACCGGGTTGGAC
TCAAGACGATAGTTACCGGATAAGGCGCAGCGGTCGGGCTGAACGGGGGGTTCGTGCACACAGCCCAGCT
TGGAGCGAACGACCTACACCGAACTGAGATACCTACAGCGTGAGCTATGAGAAAGCGCCACGCTTCCCGA
AGGGAGAAAGGCGGACAGGTATCCGGTAAGCGGCAGGGTCGGAACAGGAGAGCGCACGAGGGAGCTTCCA
GGGGGAAACGCCTGGTATCTTTATAGTCCTGTCGGGTTTCGCCACCTCTGACTTGAGCGTCGATTTTTGT
GATGCTCGTCAGGGGGGCGGAGCCTATGGAAAAACGCCAGCAACGCGGCCTTTTTACGGTTCCTGGCCTT
TTGCTGGCCTTTTGCTCACATGT
